Addgene plasmid #122080: pCuGFP-SpAtg17(416)
Purpose: Expressing S. pombe GFP-Atg17
Depositing lab: Daniel Klionsky. Depositing organization: University of Michigan. Publication: Conserved and unique features of the fission yeast core Atg1 complex. Nanji T, Liu X, Chew LH, Li FK, Biswas M, Yu ZQ, Lu S, Dong MQ, Du LL, Klionsky DJ, Yip CK. Autophagy. 2017;13(12):2018-2027. doi: 10.1080/15548627.2017.1382782. Epub 2017 Nov 23. PubMed 28976798.
Backbone
  Vector backbone: pRS416
  Vector type: Yeast Expression
  Selectable markers: URA3
Growth in bacteria
  Bacterial resistance: Ampicillin, 100 μg/mL
  Growth temperature: 37°C
  Growth strain: DH5alpha
  Copy number: Unknown
Gene/Insert
  Gene/Insert name: SpATG17
  Species: S. pombe (fission yeast)
  Entrez Gene: atg17 (a.k.a. SPAC10F6.11c)
  Tag / fusion protein: GFP
Terms and licenses: Academic/Nonprofit Terms; Industry Terms: Not Available to Industry
How to cite: pCuGFP-SpAtg17(416) was a gift from Daniel Klionsky (Addgene plasmid # 122080 ; http://n2t.net/addgene:122080 ; RRID:Addgene_122080)
