[The description below was written by a language model from this plasmid's Addgene catalogue record and pLannotate feature annotations shown in this document.]
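Description:
pCuGFP-SpAtg17(416) is a yeast expression plasmid built on the pRS416 backbone, a low-copy centromeric E. coli–yeast shuttle vector. In Saccharomyces cerevisiae it is maintained through a CEN6/ARS element, which keeps the plasmid at roughly one or a few copies per cell, and is selected by the URA3 auxotrophic marker, which complements uracil auxotrophy and can be counterselected with 5-FOA. In bacteria it replicates from a high-copy ColE1/pUC-type origin and is selected with ampicillin through the β-lactamase gene. The backbone also retains an f1 origin for single-stranded DNA production, remnants of the lacZα/lac promoter region, and flanking T3 and T7 phage promoters from the original cloning site.

The payload is a single expression cassette in which the copper-inducible S. cerevisiae CUP1 metallothionein promoter drives GFP (S65T variant), followed immediately by the Schizosaccharomyces pombe atg17 coding sequence and then the CYC1 transcription terminator. The arrangement places GFP at the N terminus of Atg17, consistent with the stated purpose of expressing GFP-Atg17. Atg17 is annotated as an autophagy scaffold protein that recruits other Atg proteins to organise the preautophagosomal structure. The CUP1 promoter allows expression levels to be tuned by Cu2+. All of the yeast regulatory, replication and selection elements are from S. cerevisiae, which suggests that the fission yeast protein is meant to be expressed heterologously in budding yeast, although the record does not name the host. The fluorescent fusion suits localisation imaging, and the associated work compares conserved and unique features of the fission yeast core Atg1 complex.
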