Features (pLannotate 1.2.2; 21 found; start..end, strand, type, name):
    105..126     +  protein_bind   CAP binding site: CAP binding activates transcription in the presence of cAMP. E. coli catabolite activator protein
    141..171     +  promoter       lac promoter: promoter for the E. coli lac operon
    179..195     +  protein_bind   lac operator: The lac repressor binds to the lac operator to inhibit transcription in E. coli. This inhibition can be relieved by adding lactose or isopropyl-β-D-thiogalactopyranoside (IPTG). lac repressor encoded by lacI
    240..258     +  promoter       T3 promoter: promoter for bacteriophage T3 RNA polymerase
    277..511     +  promoter       CUP1 promoter: S. cerevisiae CUP1; inducible metallothionein promoter, regulated by Cu2+
    519..1232    +  CDS            GFP (S65T): GFP (S65T) is a basic (constitutively fluorescent) green fluorescent protein published in 1995, derived from Aequorea victoria.
   1239..2471    +  CDS            atg17: ATG17_SCHPO - Protein inferred from homology: Swiss-Prot protein existence level 3. Autophagy-specific protein that functions in response to autophagy-inducing signals as a scaffold to recruit other ATG proteins to organize preautophagosomal structure (PAS) formation. Modulates the timing and magnitude of the autophagy response, such as the size of the sequestering vesicles. Plays particularly a role in pexophagy and nucleophagy (By similarity). From Schizosaccharomyces pombe (strain 972 / ATCC 24843) (Fission yeast).
   2481..2728    +  terminator     CYC1 terminator: S. cerevisiae CYC1; transcription terminator for CYC1
   2747..2765    -  promoter       T7 promoter: promoter for bacteriophage T7 RNA polymerase
   2773..2928    +  CDS            lacZα (fragment): LacZα fragment of β-galactosidase; lacZ fragment
   2932..3360    +  rep_origin     f1 ori (sequence partly withheld): f1 bacteriophage origin of replication; arrow indicates direction of (+) strand synthesis
   3388..3439    -  misc_feature   bom (fragment): basis of mobility region from pBR322
   3518..4321    -  CDS            URA3: orotidine-5'-phosphate decarboxylase, required for uracil biosynthesis; S. cerevisiae URA3; yeast auxotrophic marker, counterselectable with 5-fluoroorotic acid (5-FOA)
   4322..4537    -  promoter       URA3 promoter: S. cerevisiae URA3
   4545..4594    -  misc_feature   bom (fragment): basis of mobility region from pBR322
   4696..4731    -  CDS            rop (fragment): Rop protein, which maintains plasmids at low copy number; rop
   4799..5302    -  misc_feature   CEN/ARS: S. cerevisiae CEN6 centromere fused to an autonomously replicating sequence
   5339..5443    +  promoter       AmpR promoter: bla
   5444..6304    +  CDS            AmpR: β-lactamase; bla; confers resistance to ampicillin, carbenicillin, and related antibiotics
   6475..7063    +  rep_origin     ori: high-copy-number ColE1/pMB1/pBR322/pUC origin of replication
   7246..92      +  CDS            lacI (fragment) (across the origin): lac repressor; lacI; The lac repressor binds to the lac operator to inhibit transcription in E. coli. This inhibition can be relieved by adding lactose or isopropyl-β-D-thiogalactopyranoside (IPTG).
>Addgene plasmid #122080 | pCuGFP-SpAtg17(416) | addgene full sequence | sequence record 240353 | Addgene NGS Result
CGCCCAATACGCAAACCGCCTCTCCCCGCGCGTTGGCCGATTCATTAATGCAGCTGGCACGACAGGTTTC
CCGACTGGAAAGCGGGCAGTGAGCGCAACGCAATTAATGTGAGTTAGCTCACTCATTAGGCACCCCAGGC
TTTACACTTTATGCTTCCGGCTCGTATGTTGTGTGGAATTGTGAGCGGATAACAATTTCACACAGGAAAC
AGCTATGACCATGATTACGCCAAGCGCGCAATTAACCCTCACTAAAGGGAACAAAAGCTGGAGCTCCTAG
TTAGAAAAAGACATTTTTGCTGTCAGTCACTGTCAAGAGATTCTTTTGCTGGCATTTCTTCTAGAAGCAA
AAAGAGCGATGCGTCTTTTCCGCTGAACCGTTCCAGCAAAAAAGACTACCAACGCAATATGGATTGTCAG
AATCATATAAAAGAGAAGCAAATAACTCCTTGTCTTGTATCAATTGCATTATAATATCTTCTTGTTAGTG
CAATATCATATAGAAGTCATCGACTAGTATGAGTAAAGGAGAAGAACTTTTCACTGGAGTTGTCCCAATT
CTTGTTGAATTAGATGGTGATGTTAATGGGCACAAATTTTCTGTCAGTGGAGAGGGTGAAGGTGATGCAA
CATACGGAAAACTTACCCTTAAATTTATTTGCACTACTGGAAAACTACCTGTTCCATGGCCAACACTTGT
CACTACTTTCACTTATGGTGTTCAATGCTTTTCAAGATACCCAGATCATATGAAACGGCATGACTTTTTC
AAGAGTGCCATGCCCGAAGGTTATGTACAGGAAAGAACTATATTTTTCAAAGATGACGGGAACTACAAGA
CACGTGCTGAAGTCAAGTTTGAAGGTGATACCCTTGTTAATAGAATCGAGTTAAAAGGTATTGATTTTAA
AGAAGATGGAAACATTCTTGGACACAAATTGGAATACAACTATAACTCACACAATGTATACATCATGGCA
GACAAACAAAAGAATGGAATCAAAGTTAACTTCAAAATTAGACACAACATTGAAGATGGAAGCGTTCAAC
TAGCAGACCATTATCAACAAAATACTCCAATTGGCGATGGCCCTGTCCTTTTACCAGACAACCATTACCT
GTCCACACAATCTGCCCTTTCGAAAGATCCCAACGAAAAGAGAGACCACATGGTCCTTCTTGAGTTTGTA
ACAGCTGCTGGGATTACACATGGCATGGATGAACTATACAAACCCGGGATGGAATTGTTGCAGCAGTGGA
CTCAGCAAGCCAAAGCAGCTCTTACTCAAGCCAGGCAACTGTGTGGTGATGCACATAAGTTTAATGAAGA
TGCAAAAACTGATTTGAGAAATTCCATAAAGCAGCATCAACAGCTAAAAGAGTTGGCGAAGCTCACAGCA
TCTCAATGTACTCGTTTAGACTCTTCAACAGCTCTTATTAAGCAGTTATTAGATCTAGTTCAAAATTATC
CAACATTTAATCAATTAAACGTCCTTCATGATCGATTGGAATCGTCACTTAAACGTCTTCGTGACTGTAC
ATTAGATCCAGCCTTAGGAAGCGAATATACCAATCTTTATGCATTTGTAGATGATACTGCATTAGAAGAT
TTGAAAACCAGGCTCCGAGGCGTAACTGATGGTGTTTGGAATGCTTTCGAAAAGCTAGCGGGTTTACTGG
AAGAAGATTTGTGTGCCAATTATCATAAACGTTTAGAAGCTGTTTCATTAGACTTCTTACCTCCCGCTTA
TAACGATACTGCCGAAGAACTTGCGGATTTGCTTTTGCAAGTTGCTCAACATTACGATCAATGCTCCGAA
GCTCTCAATATTTATGACACCCTTTCTGATGCGGAGAAGAAAGATCTCCAAGAAGTGCTTCAATCAGACT
CTAATCATGTTCCTTCGGTATTGACAGAACTTAGGAGTGGATTAGATCAAACAATTCATTATTTCAACGC
AGTTCAAAGTTATAAGTCAAAGGTAGATTCGGCAACATCGATTTTGGAAGCCTTGGCTGAGGAGTTAAAC
AAAAACCAGTTGACTAATCAAAGGCATGAAGCCGCGCATGAGTTAATGAGGGCGCAAACCGGCCTGGAGA
TTCCGCAATTAGCTCAAGAACTCGTGCAGCTTGAAAGACATTACACACATTTTGCTAAAGCGTATACCGC
TCTCCTTCAGGAAATTCACAGACGACAAACCTATGAAAATTGTGTAAGATCCATTGTGGACGAATTTGTG
GGACGCCTGGAGAAGGAACAACAGGCGGAGGCGAAATGTCGTATCGATTTTTTCAATCAATATGGTGATT
ATTTACCCCAGACTCTATGGGGAGCTGTAACAGATCCTCCTTTACATTTTGAAATTATAGAGCACCAATA
TACAGAATTGCCAAACGTAAAGGTAATTCCTGATAAAAACGATAAGAAATCGAAGCAACGTGAAAAATCT
TCTACTACAGCCTCTAAGCGATGACTCGAGTCATGTAATTAGTTATGTCACGCTTACATTCACGCCCTCC
CCCCACATCCGCTCTAACCGAAAAGGAAGGAGTTAGACAACCTGAAGTCTAGGTCCCTATTTATTTTTTT
ATAGTTATGTTAGTATTAAGAACGTTATTTATATTTCAAATTTTTCTTTTTTTTCTGTACAGACGCGTGT
ACGCATGTAACATTATACTGAAAACCTTGCTTGAGAAGGTTTTGGGACGCTCGAAGGCTTTAATTTGCGG
CCGGTACCCAATTCGCCCTATAGTGAGTCGTATTACGCGCGCTCACTGGCCGTCGTTTTACAACGTCGTG
ACTGGGAAAACCCTGGCGTTACCCAACTTAATCGCCTTGCAGCACATCCCCCTTTCGCCAGCTGGCGTAA
TAGCGAAGAGGCCCGCACCGATCGCCCTTCCCAACAGTTGCGCAGCCTGAATGGCGAATGG
[124 nt withheld, positions 2932-3055]
C
[91 nt withheld, positions 3057-3147]
A
[49 nt withheld, positions 3149-3197]
CCTTTGACGTTGGAGTCCACGTTCTTT
[37 nt withheld, positions 3225-3261]
ACCCTATCTCGGTCTATTCTTTTGATTTATAAGGGATTTTGCCGATTTCGGCCTATTGGTTAAAAAATGA
GCTGATTTAACAAAAATTTAACGCGAATTTTAACAAAATATTAACGCTTACAATTTCCTGATGCGGTATT
TTCTCCTTACGCATCTGTGCGGTATTTCACACCGCATAGGGTAATAACTGATATAATTAAATTGAAGCTC
TAATTTGTGAGTTTAGTATACATGCATTTACTTATAATACAGTTTTTTAGTTTTGCTGGCCGCATCTTCT
CAAATATGCTTCCCAGCCTGCTTTTCTGTAACGTTCACCCTCTACCTTAGCATCCCTTCCCTTTGCAAAT
AGTCCTCTTCCAACAATAATAATGTCAGATCCTGTAGAGACCACATCATCCACGGTTCTATACTGTTGAC
CCAATGCGTCTCCCTTGTCATCTAAACCCACACCGGGTGTCATAATCAACCAATCGTAACCTTCATCTCT
TCCACCCATGTCTCTTTGAGCAATAAAGCCGATAACAAAATCTTTGTCGCTCTTCGCAATGTCAACAGTA
CCCTTAGTATATTCTCCAGTAGATAGGGAGCCCTTGCATGACAATTCTGCTAACATCAAAAGGCCTCTAG
GTTCCTTTGTTACTTCTTCTGCCGCCTGCTTCAAACCGCTAACAATACCTGGGCCCACCACACCGTGTGC
ATTCGTAATGTCTGCCCATTCTGCTATTCTGTATACACCCGCAGAGTACTGCAATTTGACTGTATTACCA
ATGTCAGCAAATTTTCTGTCTTCGAAGAGTAAAAAATTGTACTTGGCGGATAATGCCTTTAGCGGCTTAA
CTGTGCCCTCCATGGAAAAATCAGTCAAGATATCCACATGTGTTTTTAGTAAACAAATTTTGGGACCTAA
TGCTTCAACTAACTCCAGTAATTCCTTGGTGGTACGAACATCCAATGAAGCACACAAGTTTGTTTGCTTT
TCGTGCATGATATTAAATAGCTTGGCAGCAACAGGACTAGGATGAGTAGCAGCACGTTCCTTATATGTAG
CTTTCGACATGATTTATCTTCGTTTCCTGCAGGTTTTTGTTCTGTGCAGTTGGGTTAAGAATACTGGGCA
ATTTCATGTTTCTTCAACACTACATATGCGTATATATACCAATCTAAGTCTGTGCTCCTTCCTTCGTTCT
TCCTTCTGTTCGGAGATTACCGAATCAAAAAAATTTCAAGGAAACCGAAATCAAAAAAAAGAATAAAAAA
AAAATGATGAATTGAAAAGGTGGTATGGTGCACTCTCAGTACAATCTGCTCTGATGCCGCATAGTTAAGC
CAGCCCCGACACCCGCCAACACCCGCTGACGCGCCCTGACGGGCTTGTCTGCTCCCGGCATCCGCTTACA
GACAAGCTGTGACCGTCTCCGGGAGCTGCATGTGTCAGAGGTTTTCACCGTCATCACCGAAACGCGCGAG
ACGAAAGGGCCTCGTGATACGCCTATTTTTATAGGTTAATGTCATGATAATAATGGTTTCTTAGACGGAT
CGCTTGCCTGTAACTTACACGCGCCTCGTATCTTTTAATGATGGAATAATTTGGGAATTTACTCTGTGTT
TATTTATTTTTATGTTTTGTATTTGGATTTTAGAAAGTAAATAAAGAAGGTAGAAGAGTTACGGAATGAA
GAAAAAAAAATAAACAAAGGTTTAAAAAATTTCAACAAAAAGCGTACTTTACATATATATTTATTAGACA
AGAAAAGCAGATTAAATAGATATACATTCGATTAACGATAAGTAAAATGTAAAATCACAGGATTTTCGTG
TGTGGTCTTCTACACAGACAAGATGAAACAATTCGGCATTAATACCTGAGAGCAGGAAGAGCAAGATAAA
AGGTAGTATTTGTTGGCGATCCCCCTAGAGTCTTTTACATCTTCGGAAAACAAAAACTATTTTTTCTTTA
ATTTCTTTTTTTACTTTCTATTTTTAATTTATATATTTATATTAAAAAATTTAAATTATAATTATTTTTA
TAGCACGTGATGAAAAGGACCCAGGTGGCACTTTTCGGGGAAATGTGCGCGGAACCCCTATTTGTTTATT
TTTCTAAATACATTCAAATATGTATCCGCTCATGAGACAATAACCCTGATAAATGCTTCAATAATATTGA
AAAAGGAAGAGTATGAGTATTCAACATTTCCGTGTCGCCCTTATTCCCTTTTTTGCGGCATTTTGCCTTC
CTGTTTTTGCTCACCCAGAAACGCTGGTGAAAGTAAAAGATGCTGAAGATCAGTTGGGTGCACGAGTGGG
TTACATCGAACTGGATCTCAACAGCGGTAAGATCCTTGAGAGTTTTCGCCCCGAAGAACGTTTTCCAATG
ATGAGCACTTTTAAAGTTCTGCTATGTGGCGCGGTATTATCCCGTATTGACGCCGGGCAAGAGCAACTCG
GTCGCCGCATACACTATTCTCAGAATGACTTGGTTGAGTACTCACCAGTCACAGAAAAGCATCTTACGGA
TGGCATGACAGTAAGAGAATTATGCAGTGCTGCCATAACCATGAGTGATAACACTGCGGCCAACTTACTT
CTGACAACGATCGGAGGACCGAAGGAGCTAACCGCTTTTTTGCACAACATGGGGGATCATGTAACTCGCC
TTGATCGTTGGGAACCGGAGCTGAATGAAGCCATACCAAACGACGAGCGTGACACCACGATGCCTGTAGC
AATGGCAACAACGTTGCGCAAACTATTAACTGGCGAACTACTTACTCTAGCTTCCCGGCAACAATTAATA
GACTGGATGGAGGCGGATAAAGTTGCAGGACCACTTCTGCGCTCGGCCCTTCCGGCTGGCTGGTTTATTG
CTGATAAATCTGGAGCCGGTGAGCGTGGGTCTCGCGGTATCATTGCAGCACTGGGGCCAGATGGTAAGCC
CTCCCGTATCGTAGTTATCTACACGACGGGGAGTCAGGCAACTATGGATGAACGAAATAGACAGATCGCT
GAGATAGGTGCCTCACTGATTAAGCATTGGTAACTGTCAGACCAAGTTTACTCATATATACTTTAGATTG
ATTTAAAACTTCATTTTTAATTTAAAAGGATCTAGGTGAAGATCCTTTTTGATAATCTCATGACCAAAAT
CCCTTAACGTGAGTTTTCGTTCCACTGAGCGTCAGACCCCGTAGAAAAGATCAAAGGATCTTCTTGAGAT
CCTTTTTTTCTGCGCGTAATCTGCTGCTTGCAAACAAAAAAACCACCGCTACCAGCGGTGGTTTGTTTGC
CGGATCAAGAGCTACCAACTCTTTTTCCGAAGGTAACTGGCTTCAGCAGAGCGCAGATACCAAATACTGT
TCTTCTAGTGTAGCCGTAGTTAGGCCACCACTTCAAGAACTCTGTAGCACCGCCTACATACCTCGCTCTG
CTAATCCTGTTACCAGTGGCTGCTGCCAGTGGCGATAAGTCGTGTCTTACCGGGTTGGACTCAAGACGAT
AGTTACCGGATAAGGCGCAGCGGTCGGGCTGAACGGGGGGTTCGTGCACACAGCCCAGCTTGGAGCGAAC
GACCTACACCGAACTGAGATACCTACAGCGTGAGCTATGAGAAAGCGCCACGCTTCCCGAAGGGAGAAAG
GCGGACAGGTATCCGGTAAGCGGCAGGGTCGGAACAGGAGAGCGCACGAGGGAGCTTCCAGGGGGAAACG
CCTGGTATCTTTATAGTCCTGTCGGGTTTCGCCACCTCTGACTTGAGCGTCGATTTTTGTGATGCTCGTC
AGGGGGGCGGAGCCTATGGAAAAACGCCAGCAACGCGGCCTTTTTACGGTTCCTGGCCTTTTGCTGGCCT
TTTGCTCACATGTTCTTTCCTGCGTTATCCCCTGATTCTGTGGATAACCGTATTACCGCCTTTGAGTGAG
CTGATACCGCTCGCCGCAGCCGAACGACCGAGCGCAGCGAGTCAGTGAGCGAGGAAGCGGAAGAG
